>Addgene plasmid #187179 | pAAV_hSyn1_nLightG | addgene full sequence | sequence record 369597 | Addgene NGS Result
CTGCGCGCTCGCTCGCTCACTGAGGCCGCCCGGGCGTCGGGCGACCTTTGGTCGCCCGGCCTCAGTGAGC
GAGCGAGCGCGCAGAGAGGGAGTGGCCAACTCCATCACTAGGGGTTCCTGCGGCCGCACGCGTGTGTCTA
GACTGCAGAGGGCCCTGCGTATGAGTGCAAGTGGGTTTTAGGACCAGGATGAGGCGGGGTGGGGGTGCCT
ACCTGACGACCGACCCCGACCCACTGGACAAGCACCCAACCCCCATTCCCCAAATTGCGCATCCCCTATC
AGAGAGGGGGAGGGGAAACAGGATGCGGCGAGGCGCGTGCGCACTGCCAGCTTCAGCACCGCGGACAGTG
CCTTCGCCCCCGCCTGGCGGCGCGCGCCACCGCCGCCTCAGCACTGAAGGCGCGCTGACGTCACTCGCCG
GTCCCCCGCAAACTCCCCTTCCCGGCCACCTTGGTCGCGTCCGCGCCGCCGCCGGCCCAGCCGGACCGCA
CCACGCGAGGCGCGAGATAGGGGGGCACGGGCGCGACCATCTGCGCTGCGGCGCCGGCGACTCAGCGCTG
CCTCAGTCTGCGGTGGGCAGCGGAGGAGTCGTGTCGTGCCTGAGAGCGCAGTCGAGATTAATTAACTCGA
GCAGGTAAGTATCAAGGTTACAAGACAGGTTTAAGGAGACCAATAGAAACTGGGCTTGTCGAGACAGAGA
AGACTCTTGCGTTTCTGATAGGCACCTATTGGTCTTACTGACATCCACTTTGCCTTTCTCTCCACAGGTG
CTAGCGTTTAAACGGTACCGGATCCTCCGCCACCATGAAGACGATCATCGCCCTGAGCTACATCTTCTGC
CTGGTGTTCGCCGACTACAAGGACGATGATGACGCAGTCTTTCTCAGTGGGAACGCTAGTGACTCTTCAA
ATTGTACCCACCCACCACCTCCTGTTAATATCAGCAAGGCTATTTTGCTGGGTGTCATCTTGGGAGGCCT
GATTCTGTTCGGAGTGCTTGGTAACATTCTCGTAATTCTCTCAGTAGCGTGTCACCGCCATCTCCACAGC
GTTACCCACTACTATATTGTGAACCTCGCTGTAGCAGACCTGCTTCTCACGAGTACGGTACTGCCATTTT
CCGCTATCTTCGAAATTTTGGGGTATTGGGCCTTTGGACGGGTTTTTTGTAACATCTGGGCCGCTGTGGA
CGTATTGTGTTGTACGGCATCAATCATGGGCCTGTGCCTTATCTCAATAGATCGATACTGGGCTATCTCC
AGCCCTGCCCGGTATGAGAGAAAGATGACCCCCAAGGCAGCCTTCATCGCTCTCCTTTGTGTCTGGGCTC
TTTCCTTGGTTATATCCATTGGGCCCTTGTTCGGCTGGCGCCAGCCCGCCCCGGAGGACGAAACAATATG
TCAGATCAACGAAGAGCCTGGATACGTCCTTTTCAGCGCCCTCGGATCTTTTTATGTCCCGTTGACAATC
ATCCTGGTCATGTATTGCAGAGTTTATAGGATTGCTCAGAAACAGCTGAGCTCACTCATTAACGTCTATA
TCAAGGCCGACAAGCAGAAGAACGGCATCAAGGCGAACTTCAAGATCCGCCACAACATCGAGGACGGCGG
CGTGCAGCTCGCCTACCACTACCAGCAGAACACCCCCATCGGCGACGGCCCCGTGCTGCTGCCCGACAAC
CACTACCTGAGCGTGCAGTCCAAACTTTCGAAAGACCCCAACGAGAAGCGCGATCACATGGTCCTGCTGG
AGTTCGTGACCGCCGCCGGGATCACTCTCGGCATGGACGAGCTGTACAAGGGCGGTACCGGAGGGAGCAT
GGTGAGCAAGGGCGAGGAGCTGTTCACCGGGGTGGTGCCCATCCTGGTCGAGCTGGACGGCGACGTAAAC
GGCCACAAGTTCAGCGTGTCCGGCGAGGGTGAGGGCGATGCCACCTACGGCAAGCTGACCCTGAAGTTCA
TCTGCACCACCGGCAAGCTGCCCGTGCCCTGGCCCACCCTCGTGACCACCCTGACCTACGGCGTGCAGTG
CTTCAGCCGCTACCCCGACCACATGAAGCAGCACGACTTCTTCAAGTCCGCCATGCCCGAAGGCTACATC
CAGGAGCGCACCATCTTCTTCAAGGACGACGGCAACTACAAGACCCGCGCCGAGGTGAAGTTCGAGGGCG
ACACCCTGGTGAACCGCATCGAGCTGAAGGGCATCGACTTCAAGGAGGACGGCAACATCCTGGGGCACAA
GCTGGAGTACAACAATCATGACCAACTGAAAAGAGAAACTAAAGTCGCTAAGACGCTCGGGATAGTTGTT
GGTTGTTTCGTACTCTGCTGGTTGCCCTTTTTCTTGGTGATGCCGATAGGTAGCTTTTTTCCCGACTTCC
GACCGAGTGAGACAGTATTCAAAATAGCTTTTTGGCTTGGTTATTTGAACTCCTGTATTAATCCCATTAT
ATATCCCTGTTCATCTCAAGAGTTTAAAAAGGCTTTTCAAAACGTGTTGCGCATACAATGCCTGCGCAGA
AAGCAGTCTTCTAAGCACGCACTCGGTTATACGCTCCACCCCCCATCCCATGCTCTCGAGGGACAGTATA
GAAACCTCGTGCGAATACCTGTGGGTAGTGGCGAAACATTTTGCAAAATCAGTAAAACAGACGGGGTATG
TGAATGGAAATTTTTTTCATCCTTGCCACGCGGATCTGCCAGAATAACAGTTCCTAAGGACCAGTCCGCT
TGCACAACTGCCCGGGACTTTTAAAAGCTTATCGATAATCAACCTCTGGATTACAAAATTTGTGAAAGAT
TGACTGGTATTCTTAACTATGTTGCTCCTTTTACGCTATGTGGATACGCTGCTTTAATGCCTTTGTATCA
TGCTATTGCTTCCCGTATGGCTTTCATTTTCTCCTCCTTGTATAAATCCTGGTTGCTGTCTCTTTATGAG
GAGTTGTGGCCCGTTGTCAGGCAACGTGGCGTGGTGTGCACTGTGTTTGCTGACGCAACCCCCACTGGTT
GGGGCATTGCCACCACCTGTCAGCTCCTTTCCGGGACTTTCGCTTTCCCCCTCCCTATTGCCACGGCGGA
ACTCATCGCCGCCTGCCTTGCCCGCTGCTGGACAGGGGCTCGGCTGTTGGGCACTGACAATTCCGTGGTG
TTGTCGGGGAAATCATCGTCCTTTCCTTGGCTGCTCGCCTGTGTTGCCACCTGGATTCTGCGCGGGACGT
CCTTCTGCTACGTCCCTTCGGCCCTCAATCCAGCGGACCTTCCTTCCCGCGGCCTGCTGCCGGCTCTGCG
GCCTCTTCCGCGTCTTCGCCTTCGCCCTCAGACGAGTCGGATCTCCCTTTGGGCCGCCTCCCCGCTCTCG
AGATACGTACGACTGTGCCTTCTAGTTGCCAGCCATCTGTTGTTTGCCCCTCCCCCGTGCCTTCCTTGAC
CCTGGAAGGTGCCACTCCCACTGTCCTTTCCTAATAAAATGAGGAAATTGCATCGCATTGTCTGAGTAGG
TGTCATTCTATTCTGGGGGGTGGGGTGGGGCAGGACAGCAAGGGGGAGGATTGGGAAGACAATAGCAGGC
ATGCTGGGGATGCGGTGGGCTCTATGGCTTCTGAGGCGGAAAGATCTCACGTGCGGACCGAGCGGCCGCA
GGAACCCCTAGTGATGGAGTTGGCCACTCCCTCTCTGCGCGCTCGCTCGCTCACTGAGGCCGGGCGACCA
AAGGTCGCCCGACGCCCGGGCTTTGCCCGGGCGGCCTCAGTGAGCGAGCGAGCGCGCAGCTGCCTGCAGG
GGCGCCTGATGCGGTATTTTCTCCTTACGCATCTGTGCGGTATTTCACACCGCATA
[95 nt withheld, positions 3837-3931]
T
[46 nt withheld, positions 3933-3978]
C
[141 nt withheld, positions 3980-4120]
CCTTTGACGTTGGAGTCCACGTTCTTT
[37 nt withheld, positions 4148-4184]
ACTCTATCTCGGGCTATTCTTTTGATTTATAAGGGATTTTGCCGATTTCGGTCTATTGGTTAAAAAATGA
GCTGATTTAACAAAAATTTAACGCGAATTTTAACAAAATATTAACGTTTACAATTTTATGGTGCACTCTC
AGTACAATCTGCTCTGATGCCGCATAGTTAAGCCAGCCCCGACACCCGCCAACACCCGCTGACGCGCCCT
GACGGGCTTGTCTGCTCCCGGCATCCGCTTACAGACAAGCTGTGACCGTCTCCGGGAGCTGCATGTGTCA
GAGGTTTTCACCGTCATCACCGAAACGCGCGAGACGAAAGGGCCTCGTGATACGCCTATTTTTATAGGTT
AATGTCATGATAATAATGGTTTCTTAGACGTCAGGTGGCACTTTTCGGGGAAATGTGCGCGGAACCCCTA
TTTGTTTATTTTTCTAAATACATTCAAATATGTATCCGCTCATGAGACAATAACCCTGATAAATGCTTCA
ATAATATTGAAAAAGGAAGAGTATGAGTATTCAACATTTCCGTGTCGCCCTTATTCCCTTTTTTGCGGCA
TTTTGCCTTCCTGTTTTTGCTCACCCAGAAACGCTGGTGAAAGTAAAAGATGCTGAAGATCAGTTGGGTG
CACGAGTGGGTTACATCGAACTGGATCTCAACAGCGGTAAGATCCTTGAGAGTTTTCGCCCCGAAGAACG
TTTTCCAATGATGAGCACTTTTAAAGTTCTGCTATGTGGCGCGGTATTATCCCGTATTGACGCCGGGCAA
GAGCAACTCGGTCGCCGCATACACTATTCTCAGAATGACTTGGTTGAGTACTCACCAGTCACAGAAAAGC
ATCTTACGGATGGCATGACAGTAAGAGAATTATGCAGTGCTGCCATAACCATGAGTGATAACACTGCGGC
CAACTTACTTCTGACAACGATCGGAGGACCGAAGGAGCTAACCGCTTTTTTGCACAACATGGGGGATCAT
GTAACTCGCCTTGATCGTTGGGAACCGGAGCTGAATGAAGCCATACCAAACGACGAGCGTGACACCACGA
TGCCTGTAGCAATGGCAACAACGTTGCGCAAACTATTAACTGGCGAACTACTTACTCTAGCTTCCCGGCA
ACAATTAATAGACTGGATGGAGGCGGATAAAGTTGCAGGACCACTTCTGCGCTCGGCCCTTCCGGCTGGC
TGGTTTATTGCTGATAAATCTGGAGCCGGTGAGCGTGGGTCTCGCGGTATCATTGCAGCACTGGGGCCAG
ATGGTAAGCCCTCCCGTATCGTAGTTATCTACACGACGGGGAGTCAGGCAACTATGGATGAACGAAATAG
ACAGATCGCTGAGATAGGTGCCTCACTGATTAAGCATTGGTAACTGTCAGACCAAGTTTACTCATATATA
CTTTAGATTGATTTAAAACTTCATTTTTAATTTAAAAGGATCTAGGTGAAGATCCTTTTTGATAATCTCA
TGACCAAAATCCCTTAACGTGAGTTTTCGTTCCACTGAGCGTCAGACCCCGTAGAAAAGATCAAAGGATC
TTCTTGAGATCCTTTTTTTCTGCGCGTAATCTGCTGCTTGCAAACAAAAAAACCACCGCTACCAGCGGTG
GTTTGTTTGCCGGATCAAGAGCTACCAACTCTTTTTCCGAAGGTAACTGGCTTCAGCAGAGCGCAGATAC
CAAATACTGTTCTTCTAGTGTAGCCGTAGTTAGGCCACCACTTCAAGAACTCTGTAGCACCGCCTACATA
CCTCGCTCTGCTAATCCTGTTACCAGTGGCTGCTGCCAGTGGCGATAAGTCGTGTCTTACCGGGTTGGAC
TCAAGACGATAGTTACCGGATAAGGCGCAGCGGTCGGGCTGAACGGGGGGTTCGTGCACACAGCCCAGCT
TGGAGCGAACGACCTACACCGAACTGAGATACCTACAGCGTGAGCTATGAGAAAGCGCCACGCTTCCCGA
AGGGAGAAAGGCGGACAGGTATCCGGTAAGCGGCAGGGTCGGAACAGGAGAGCGCACGAGGGAGCTTCCA
GGGGGAAACGCCTGGTATCTTTATAGTCCTGTCGGGTTTCGCCACCTCTGACTTGAGCGTCGATTTTTGT
GATGCTCGTCAGGGGGGCGGAGCCTATGGAAAAACGCCAGCAACGCGGCCTTTTTACGGTTCCTGGCCTT
TTGCTGGCCTTTTGCTCACATGTCCTGCAGGCAG
Features (pLannotate 1.2.2; 18 found; start..end, strand, type, name):
      1..28      +  repeat_region  AAV2 ITR (fragment): inverted terminal repeat of adeno-associated virus serotype 2 inverted
     28..119     -  repeat_region  AAV2 ITR (fragment): inverted terminal repeat of adeno-associated virus serotype 2 inverted
    164..611     +  promoter       hSyn promoter: human synapsin I promoter; confers neuron-specific expression (Kügler et al., 2003)
    635..767     +  intron         chimeric intron: chimera between introns from human β-globin and immunoglobulin heavy chain genes
    853..873     +  CDS            3xFLAG (fragment): three tandem FLAG® epitope tags
    958..1515    +  CDS            Adrb1 (fragment): ADRB1_MOUSE - Also known as Adrb1r. Experimental evidence at protein level: Swiss-Prot protein existence level 1. Beta-adrenergic receptors mediate the catecholamine-induced activation of adenylate cyclase through the action of G proteins. This receptor binds epinephrine and norepinephrine with approximately equal affinity. Mediates Ras activation through G(s)-alpha- and cAMP-mediated signaling (By similarity). Involved in the regulation of sleep/wake behaviors (PubMed:31473062). From Mus musculus (Mouse).
   1519..2253    +  CDS            cEGFP: cEGFP is a basic (constitutively fluorescent) green fluorescent protein published in 2008, derived from Aequorea victoria.
   2272..2547    +  CDS            ADRB1 (fragment): ADRB1_MELGA - Experimental evidence at protein level: Swiss-Prot protein existence level 1. Beta-adrenergic receptors mediate the catecholamine-induced activation of adenylate cyclase through the action of G proteins. This receptor binds epinephrine and norepinephrine with approximately equal affinity (PubMed:18594507). In dorsal pons neurons, involved in the regulation of sleep/wake behaviors (By similarity). From Meleagris gallopavo (Wild turkey).
   2767..3355    +  misc_feature   WPRE: woodchuck hepatitis virus posttranscriptional regulatory element
   3373..3597    +  polyA_signal   bGH poly(A) signal: bovine growth hormone polyadenylation signal
   3640..3780    +  repeat_region  AAV2 ITR: inverted terminal repeat of adeno-associated virus serotype 2 inverted
   3785..3836    -  misc_feature   bom (fragment): basis of mobility region from pBR322
   3855..4310    +  rep_origin     f1 ori (sequence partly withheld): f1 bacteriophage origin of replication; arrow indicates direction of (+) strand synthesis
   4311..4360    -  misc_feature   bom (fragment): basis of mobility region from pBR322
   4462..4497    -  CDS            rop (fragment): Rop protein, which maintains plasmids at low copy number; rop
   4592..4696    +  promoter       AmpR promoter: bla
   4697..5557    +  CDS            AmpR: β-lactamase; bla; confers resistance to ampicillin, carbenicillin, and related antibiotics
   5728..6316    +  rep_origin     ori: high-copy-number ColE1/pMB1/pBR322/pUC origin of replication
