[The description below was written by a language model from this plasmid's Addgene catalogue record and pLannotate feature annotations shown in this document.]
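Description:
pAAV_hSyn1_nLightG is an adeno-associated virus transfer plasmid built on the pAAV.hSynapsin1 backbone for neuron-targeted expression of nLightG, a synthetic, genetically encoded green fluorescent indicator for norepinephrine. It is propagated in bacteria through a ColE1/pUC-type origin with ampicillin selection (β-lactamase under its own promoter). The backbone also carries an f1 phage origin and remnants of pBR322 bom and rop sequences. The record lists a recombination-deficient host strain, in keeping with the repeat-rich ITRs. The catalogue gives a total size of 6,481 bp, whereas the annotated sequencing result is 6,388 nt. In that result the left ITR appears only as fragments, so it may be incompletely resolved or partly truncated.

The expression cassette lies between AAV2 inverted terminal repeats, which allow it to be packaged into recombinant AAV particles. The human synapsin-1 promoter restricts expression to neurons, and a chimeric β-globin/immunoglobulin intron follows it to improve transcript processing. The open reading frame, cloned between BamHI and HindIII, starts with an N-terminal FLAG epitope. It then continues as a receptor segment, a GFP module annotated as cEGFP, and a second receptor segment. The automated annotation matches both receptor segments to β1-adrenergic receptors from mouse and turkey, but these are similarity hits and do not establish the scaffold's origin. This layout matches GPCR-based sensors, in which a fluorescent protein inserted within the receptor reports ligand binding as a change in fluorescence. A WPRE and the bovine growth hormone polyadenylation signal follow the coding sequence to enhance transcript stability and termination. The construct is used to produce AAV, or for direct transfection, to monitor norepinephrine in neuronal cells, including in vivo.
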