Addgene plasmid #187179: pAAV_hSyn1_nLightG
Purpose: Expresses green norepinephrine indicator nLightG in neuronal cells
Depositing lab: Tommaso Patriarchi. Depositing organization: University of Zurich. Publication: Sensitive multicolor indicators for monitoring norepinephrine in vivo. Kagiampaki Z, Rohner V, Kiss C, Curreli S, Dieter A, Wilhelm M, Harada M, Duss SN, Dernic J, Bhat MA, Zhou X, Ravotto L, Ziebarth T, Wasielewski LM, Sonmez L, Benke D, Weber B, Bohacek J, Reiner A, Wiegert JS, Fellin T, Patriarchi T. Nat Methods. 2023 Sep;20(9):1426-1436. doi: 10.1038/s41592-023-01959-z. PubMed 37474807.
Backbone
  Vector backbone: pAAV.hSynapsin1
  Backbone manufacturer: Viral Vector Facility - University of Zurich
  Backbone size w/o insert (bp): 4438
  Total vector size (bp): 6481
  Vector type: AAV
Growth in bacteria
  Bacterial resistance: Ampicillin, 100 μg/mL
  Growth temperature: 30°C
  Growth strain: NEB Stable
  Copy number: Unknown
Gene/Insert
  Gene/Insert name: nLightG
  Species: Synthetic
  Insert size (bp): 1950
  Promoter: human Synapsin-1
  Tag / fusion protein: Flag tag (N terminal on insert)
  Cloning method: Restriction Enzyme; 5′ cloning site BamHI (not destroyed); 3′ cloning site HindIII (not destroyed)
  Sequencing primers: 5′ ctattggtcttactgacatccactttg; 3′ aggagaaaatgaaagccatacggg
Terms and licenses: Academic/Nonprofit Terms; Industry Terms: Not Available to Industry
How to cite: pAAV_hSyn1_nLightG was a gift from Tommaso Patriarchi (Addgene plasmid # 187179 ; http://n2t.net/addgene:187179 ; RRID:Addgene_187179) For viral preps, please replace (Addgene plasmid # 187179) in the above sentence with: (Addgene viral prep # 187179-AAV9)
